>Addgene plasmid #168443 | pTL382 | addgene full sequence | sequence record 349833 | Addgene NGS Result
CGGTGCGGGCCTCTTCGCTATTACGCCAGATCCTTTTGTTGTTTCCGGGTGTACAATATGGACTTCCTCT
TTTCTGGCAACCAAACCCATACATCGGGATTCCTATAATACCTTCGTTGGTCTCCCTAACATGTAGGTGG
CGGAGGGGAGATATACAATAGAACAGATACCAGACAAGACATAATGGGCTAAACAAGACTACACCAATTA
CACTGCCTCATTGATGGTGGTACATAACGAACTAATACTGTAGCCCTAGACTTGATAGCCATCATCATAT
CGAAGTTTCACTACCCTTTTTCCATTTGCCATCTATTGAAGTAATAATAGGCGCATGCAACTTCTTTTCT
TTTTTTTTCTTTTCTCTCTCCCCCGTTGTTGTCTCACCATATCCGCAATGACAAAAAAATGATGGAAGAC
ACTAAAGGAAAAAATTAACGACAAAGACAGCACCAACAGATGTCGTTGTTCCAGAGCTGATGAGGGGTAT
CTCGAAGCACACGAAACTTTTTCCTTCCTTCATTCACGCACACTACTCTCTAATGAGCAACGGTATACGG
CCTTCCTTCCAGTTACTTGAATTTGAAATAAAAAAAAGTTTGCTGTCTTGCTATCAAGTATAAATAGACC
TGCAATTATTAATCTTTTGTTTCCTCGTCATTGTTCTCGTTCCCTTTCTTCCTTGTTTCTTTTTCTGCAC
AATATTTCAAGCTATACCAAGCATACAATCAACTCCAAGCTTGAAGCAAGCCTCCTGAAAGATGAAGCTA
CTGTCTTCTATCGAACAAGCATGCGATATTTGCCGACTTAAAAAGCTCAAGTGCTCCAAAGAAAAACCGA
AGTGCGCCAAGTGTCTGAAGAACAACTGGGAGTGTCGCTACTCTCCCAAAACCAAAAGGTCTCCGCTGAC
TAGGGCACATCTGACAGAAGTGGAATCAAGGCTAGAAAGACTGGAACAGCTATTTCTACTGATTTTTCCT
CGAGAAGACCTTGACATGATTTTGAAAATGGATTCTTTACAGGATATAAAAGCATTGTTAACAGGATTAT
TTGTACAAGATAATGTGAATAAAGATGCCGTCACAGATAGATTGGCTTCAGTGGAGACTGATATGCCTCT
AACATTGAGACAGCATAGAATAAGTGCGACATCATCATCGGAAGAGAGTAGTAACAAAGGTCAAAGACAG
TTGACTGTATCGCCGGAATTTGTAATACGACTCACTATAGGGCGAGCCGCCATCATGGAGGAGCAGAAGC
TGATCTCAGAGGAGGACCTGCATATGGCCATGGAGGCCGAATTCATGGCCGTGGTGGAACTGAAAGTGGG
TATGCACTGCGATCGCTGCATCAAGGCCATTAAAAAAGCCATTAAGACCATTGACGATATGGAGAGCTAC
CAGCTGGAAACTGAGATCAACAAAGTGACCGTGACCGGTAACGTGACCCCGGATGAAGTGGTGAAAGCCC
TGCAGAAGATCGGCAAAACCGCCACCAATTGGGGTGAAGATGGATCCGTCGACCTGCAGCGGCCGCATAA
CTAGCATAACCCCTTGGGGCCTCTAAACGGGTCTTGAGGGGTTTTTTGCGCGCTTGCAGCCAAGCTAATT
CCGGGCGAATTTCTTATGATTTATGATTTTTATTATTAAATAAGTTATAAAAAAAATAAGTGTATACAAA
TTTTAAAGTGACTCTTAGGTTTTAAAACGAAAATTCTTATTCTTGAGTAACTCTTTCCTGTAGGTCAGGT
TGCTTTCTCAGGTATAGCATGAGGTCGCTCTTATTGACCACACCTCTACCGGCATGCAAGCTTGGCGTAA
TCATGGTCATAGCTGTTTCCTGTGTGAAATTGTTATCCGCTCACAATTCCACACAACATACGAGCCGGAA
GCATAAAGTGTAAAGCCTGGGGTGCCTAATGAGTGAGCTAACTCACATTAATTGCGTTGCGCTCACTGCC
CGCTTTCCAGTCGGGAAACCTGTCGTGCCAGCTGCATTAATGAATCGGCCAACGCGCGGGGAGAGGCGGT
TTGCGTATTGGGCGCTCTTCCGCTTCCTCGCTCACTGACTCGCTGCGCTCGGTCGTTCGGCTGCGGCGAG
CGGTATCAGCTCACTCAAAGGCGGTAATACGGTTATCCACAGAATCAGGGGATAACGCAGGAAAGAACAT
GTGAGCAAAAGGCCAGCAAAAGGCCAGGAACCGTAAAAAGGCCGCGTTGCTGGCGTTTTTCCATAGGCTC
CGCCCCCCTGACGAGCATCACAAAAATCGACGCTCAAGTCAGAGGTGGCGAAACCCGACAGGACTATAAA
GATACCAGGCGTTTCCCCCTGGAAGCTCCCTCGTGCGCTCTCCTGTTCCGACCCTGCCGCTTACCGGATA
CCTGTCCGCCTTTCTCCCTTCGGGAAGCGTGGCGCTTTCTCATAGCTCACGCTGTAGGTATCTCAGTTCG
GTGTAGGTCGTTCGCTCCAAGCTGGGCTGTGTGCACGAACCCCCCGTTCAGCCCGACCGCTGCGCCTTAT
CCGGTAACTATCGTCTTGAGTCCAACCCGGTAAGACACGACTTATCGCCACTGGCAGCAGCCACTGGTAA
CAGGATTAGCAGAGCGAGGTATGTAGGCGGTGCTACAGAGTTCTTGAAGTGGTGGCCTAACTACGGCTAC
ACTAGAAGAACAGTATTTGGTATCTGCGCTCTGCTGAAGCCAGTTACCTTCGGAAAAAGAGTTGGTAGCT
CTTGATCCGGCAAACAAACCACCGCTGGTAGCGGTGGTTTTTTTGTTTGCAAGCAGCAGATTACGCGCAG
AAAAAAAGGATCTCAAGAAGATCCTTTGATCTTTTCTACGGGGTCTGACGCTCAGTGGAACGAAAACTCA
CGTTAAGGGATTTTGGTCATGAGATTATCAAAAAGGATCTTCACCTAGATCCTTTTAAATTAAAAATGAA
GTTTTAAATCAATCTAAAGTATATATGAGTAACCTGAGGCTATGGCAGGGCCTGCCGCCCCGACGTTGGC
TGCGAGCCCTGGGCCTTCACCCGAACTTGGGGGGTGGGGTGGGGAAAAGGAAGAAACGCGGGCGTATTGG
CCCCAATGGGGTCTCGGTGGGGTATCGACAGAGTGCCAGCCCTGGGACCGAACCCCGCGTTTATGAACAA
ACGACCCAACACCGTGCGTTTTATTCTGTCTTTTTATTGCCGTCATAGCGCGGGTTCCTTCCGGTATTGT
CTCCTTCCGTGTTTCAGTTAGCCTCCCCCTAGGGTGGGCGAAGAACTCCAGCATGAGATCCCCGCGCTGG
AGGATCATCCAGCCGGCGTCCCGGAAAACGATTCCGAAGCCCAACCTTTCATAGAAGGCGGCGGTGGAAT
CGAAATCTCGTGATGGCAGGTTGGGCGTCGCTTGGTCGGTCATTTCGAACCCCAGAGTCCCGCTCAGAAG
AACTCGTCAAGAAGGCGATAGAAGGCGATGCGCTGCGAATCGGGAGCGGCGATACCGTAAAGCACGAGGA
AGCGGTCAGCCCATTCGCCGCCAAGCTCTTCAGCAATATCACGGGTAGCCAACGCTATGTCCTGATAGCG
GTCCGCCACACCCAGCCGGCCACAGTCGATGAATCCAGAAAAGCGGCCATTTTCCACCATGATATTCGGC
AAGCAGGCATCGCCATGAGTCACGACGAGATCCTCGCCGTCGGGCATGCTCGCCTTGAGCCTGGCGAACA
GTTCGGCTGGCGCGAGCCCCTGATGCTCTTCGTCCAGATCATCCTGATCGACAAGACCGGCTTCCATCCG
AGTACGTGCTCGCTCGATGCGATGTTTCGCTTGGTGGTCGAATGGGCAGGTAGCCGGATCAAGCGTATGC
AGCCGCCGCATTGCATCAGCCATGATGGATACTTTCTCGGCAGGAGCAAGGTGAGATGACAGGAGATCCT
GCCCCGGCACTTCGCCCAATAGCAGCCAGTCCCTTCCCGCTTCAGTGACAACGTCGAGCACAGCTGCGCA
AGGAACGCCCGTCGTGGCCAGCCACGATAGCCGCGCTGCCTCGTCTTGCAGTTCATTCAGGGCACCGGAC
AGGTCGGTCTTGACAAAAAGAACCGGGCGCCCCTGCGCTGACAGCCGGAACACGGCGGCATCAGAGCAGC
CGATTGTCTGTTGTGCCCAGTCATAGCCGAATAGCCTCTCCACCCAAGCGGCCGGAGAACCTGCGTGCAA
TCCATCTTGTTCAATCATACTCTTCCTTTTTCAATATTATTGAAGCATTTATCAGGGTTATTGTCTCATG
AGCGGATACATATTTGAATGTATTTAGAAAAATAAACAAATAGGGGTTCCGCGCACATTTCCCCGAAAAG
TGCCACCTGAACGAAGCATCTGTGCTTCATTTTGTAGAACAAAAATGCAACGCGAGAGCGCTAATTTTTC
AAACAAAGAATCTGAGCTGCATTTTTACAGAACAGAAATGCAACGCGAAAGCGCTATTTTACCAACGAAG
AATCTGTGCTTCATTTTTGTAAAACAAAAATGCAACGCGAGAGCGCTAATTTTTCAAACAAAGAATCTGA
GCTGCATTTTTACAGAACAGAAATGCAACGCGAGAGCGCTATTTTACCAACAAAGAATCTATACTTCTTT
TTTGTTCTACAAAAATGCATCCCGAGAGCGCTATTTTTCTAACAAAGCATCTTAGATTACTTTTTTTCTC
CTTTGTGCGCTCTATAATGCAGTCTCTTGATAACTTTTTGCACTGTAGGTCCGTTAAGGTTAGAAGAAGG
CTACTTTGGTGTCTATTTTCTCTTCCATAAAAAAAGCCTGACTCCACTTCCCGCGTTTACTGATTACTAG
CGAAGCTGCGGGTGCATTTTTTCAAGATAAAGGCATCCCCGATTATATTCTATACCGATGTGGATTGCGC
ATACTTTGTGAACAGAAAGTGATAGCGTTGATGATTCTTCATTGGTCAGAAAATTATGAACGGTTTCTTC
TATTTTGTCTCTATATACTACGTATAGGAAATGTTTACATTTTCGTATTGTTTTCGATTCACTCTATGAA
TAGTTCTTACTACAATTTTTTTGTCTAAAGAGTAATACTAGAGATAAACATAAAAAATGTAGAGGTCGAG
TTTAGATGCAAGTTCAAGGAGCGAAAGGTGGATGGGTAGGTTATATAGGGATATAGCACAGAGATATATA
GCAAAGAGATACTTTTGAGCAATGTTTGTGGAAGCGGTATTCGCAATATTTTAGTAGCTCGTTACAGTCC
GGTGCGTTTTTGGTTTTTTGAAAGTGCGTCTTCAGAGCGCTTTTGGTTTTCAAAAGCGCTCTGAAGTTCC
TATACTTTCTAGAGAATAGGAACTTCGGAATAGGAACTTCAAAGCGTTTCCGAAAACGAGCGCTTCCGAA
AATGCAACGCGAGCTGCGCACATACAGCTCACTGTTCACGTCGCACCTATATCTGCGTGTTGCCTGTATA
TATATATACATGAGAAGAACGGCATAGTGCGTGTTTATGCTTAAATGCGTACTTATATGCGTCTATTTAT
GTAGGATGAAAGGTAGTCTAGTACCTCCTGTGATATTATCCCATTCCATGCGGGGTATCGTATGCTTCCT
TCAGCACTACCCTTTAGCTGTTCTATATGCTGCCACTCCTCAATTGGATTAGTCTCATCCTTCAATGCTA
TCATTTCCTTTGATATTGGATCATACTAAGAAACCATTATTATCATGACATTAACCTATAAAAATAGGCG
TATCACGAGGCCCTTTCGTCTCGCGCGTTTCGGTGATGACGGTGAAAACCTCTGACACATGCAGCTCCCG
GAGACGGTCACAGCTTGTCTGTAAGCGGATGCCGGGAGCAGACAAGCCCGTCAGGGCGCGTCAGCGGGTG
TTGGCGGGTGTCGGGGCTGGCTTAACTATGCGGCATCAGAGCAGATTGTACTGAGAGTGCACCATAGATC
AACGACATTACTATATATATAATATAGGAAGCATTTAATAGAACAGCATCGTAATATATGTGTACTTTGC
AGTTATGACGCCAGATGGCAGTAGTGGAAGATATTCTTTATTGAAAAATAGCTTGTCACCTTACGTACAA
TCTTGATCCGGAGCTTTTCTTTTTTTGCCGATTAAGAATTAATTCGGTCGAAAAAAGAAAAGGAGAGGGC
CAAGAGGGAGGGCATTGGTGACTATTGAGCACGTGAGTATACGTGATTAAGCACACAAAGGCAGCTTGGA
GTATGTCTGTTATTAATTTCACAGGTAGTTCTGGTCCATTGGTGAAAGTTTGCGGCTTGCAGAGCACAGA
GGCCGCAGAATGTGCTCTAGATTCCGATGCTGACTTGCTGGGTATTATATGTGTGCCCAATAGAAAGAGA
ACAATTGACCCGGTTATTGCAAGGAAAATTTCAAGTCTTGTAAAAGCATATAAAAATAGTTCAGGCACTC
CGAAATACTTGGTTGGCGTGTTTCGTAATCAACCTAAGGAGGATGTTTTGGCTCTGGTCAATGATTACGG
CATTGATATCGTCCAACTGCATGGAGATGAGTCGTGGCAAGAATACCAAGAGTTCCTCGGTTTGCCAGTT
ATTAAAAGACTCGTATTTCCAAAAGACTGCAACATACTACTCAGTGCAGCTTCACAGAAACCTCATTCGT
TTATTCCCTTGTTTGATTCAGAAGCAGGTGGGACAGGTGAACTTTTGGATTGGAACTCGATTTCTGACTG
GGTTGGAAGGCAAGAGAGCCCCGAAAGCTTACATTTTATGTTAGCTGGTGGACTGACGCCAGAAAATGTT
GGTGATGCGCTTAGATTAAATGGCGTTATTGGTGTTGATGTAAGCGGAGGTGTGGAGACAAATGGTGTAA
AAGACTCTAACAAAATAGCAAATTTCGTCAAAAATGCTAAGAAATAGGTTATTACTGAGTAGTATTTATT
TAAGTATTGTTTGTGCACTTGCCGATCTATGCGGTGTGAAATACCGCACAGATGCGTAAGGAGAAAATAC
CGCATCAGGAAATTGTAAGCGTTAATATTTTGTTAAAATTCGCGTTAAATTTTTGTTAAATCAGCTCATT
TTTTAACCAATAGGCCGAAATCGGCAAAATCCCTTATAAATCAAAAGAATAGACCGAGATAGGGT
[37 nt withheld, positions 7136-7172]
AAAGAACGTGGACTCCAACGTCAAAGG
[49 nt withheld, positions 7200-7248]
T
[91 nt withheld, positions 7250-7340]
G
[124 nt withheld, positions 7342-7465]
CCATTCGCCATTCAGGCTGCGCAACTGTTGGGAAGGGCGAT
Features (pLannotate 1.2.2; 23 found; start..end, strand, type, name):
     30..734     +  promoter       ADH1 promoter: S. cerevisiae ADH1; promoter for alcohol dehydrogenase 1
    762..1202    +  CDS            GAL4 DNA binding domain: DNA binding domain of the GAL4 transcriptional activator; Saccharomyces cerevisiae GAL4 (truncated)
   1213..1231    +  promoter       T7 promoter: promoter for bacteriophage T7 RNA polymerase
   1541..1588    +  terminator     T7 terminator: transcription terminator for bacteriophage T7 RNA polymerase
   1615..1802    +  terminator     ADH1 terminator: S. cerevisiae ADH1; transcription terminator for the S. cerevisiae alcohol dehydrogenase 1 (ADH1) gene
   1850..1866    -  protein_bind   lac operator: The lac repressor binds to the lac operator to inhibit transcription in E. coli. This inhibition can be relieved by adding lactose or isopropyl-β-D-thiogalactopyranoside (IPTG). lac repressor encoded by lacI
   1874..1904    -  promoter       lac promoter: promoter for the E. coli lac operon
   1919..1940    -  protein_bind   CAP binding site: CAP binding activates transcription in the presence of cAMP. E. coli catabolite activator protein
   1953..2045    -  CDS            lacI (fragment): lac repressor; lacI; The lac repressor binds to the lac operator to inhibit transcription in E. coli. This inhibition can be relieved by adding lactose or isopropyl-β-D-thiogalactopyranoside (IPTG).
   2228..2816    -  rep_origin     ori: high-copy-number ColE1/pMB1/pBR322/pUC origin of replication
   3038..3054    +  polyA_signal   bGH poly(A) signal (fragment): bovine growth hormone polyadenylation signal
   3145..3192    -  polyA_signal   HSV TK poly(A) signal: herpes simplex virus thymidine kinase polyadenylation signal (Cole and Stacy, 1985)
   3251..3403    -  CDS            ble (fragment): BLE_KLEPN - Experimental evidence at protein level: Swiss-Prot protein existence level 1. Binding protein with a strong affinity to the bleomycin family of antibiotics. Binds to CL990; an antimitotic-antibiotic compound. From Klebsiella pneumoniae.
   3424..4218    -  CDS            NeoR/KanR: aminoglycoside phosphotransferase from Tn5; aph(3')-II (or nptII); confers resistance to neomycin, kanamycin, and G418 (Geneticin®)
   4219..4323    -  promoter       AmpR promoter: bla
   4350..5692    -  rep_origin     2μ ori: yeast 2μ plasmid origin of replication
   5760..5795    +  CDS            rop (fragment): Rop protein, which maintains plasmids at low copy number; rop
   5897..5946    +  misc_feature   bom (fragment): basis of mobility region from pBR322
   6085..6232    +  promoter       TRP1 promoter: S. cerevisiae TRP1
   6233..6907    +  CDS            TRP1: phosphoribosylanthranilate isomerase, required for tryptophan biosynthesis; S. cerevisiae TRP1; yeast auxotrophic marker
   6958..7009    +  misc_feature   bom (fragment): basis of mobility region from pBR322
   7037..7465    -  rep_origin     f1 ori (sequence partly withheld): f1 bacteriophage origin of replication; arrow indicates direction of (+) strand synthesis
   7469..29      -  CDS            lacZα (fragment) (across the origin): LacZα fragment of β-galactosidase; lacZ fragment
