[The description below was written by a language model from this plasmid's Addgene catalogue record and pLannotate feature annotations shown in this document.]
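Description:
pTL382 is a yeast two-hybrid bait plasmid built on the pGBKT7 backbone, carrying an insert listed as the rice (Oryza sativa) locus LOC_Os01g61070. It is an E. coli–yeast shuttle vector. A high-copy ColE1/pUC-type origin and a Tn5 NeoR/KanR gene driven by the AmpR (bla) promoter support propagation under kanamycin selection in bacteria. The 2μ origin gives episomal maintenance in Saccharomyces cerevisiae, with the TRP1 gene and its own promoter complementing tryptophan auxotrophy. An f1 origin is also present, along with several small annotated fragments (lacZα, lacI, rop, bom, ble, poly(A) signals) that are backbone remnants rather than functional parts.

The expression cassette runs from the yeast ADH1 promoter into the GAL4 DNA-binding domain, followed by a T7 promoter, the cloning region, a T7 terminator and the ADH1 terminator. The feature table does not annotate the rice insert itself. An unannotated stretch of roughly 300 nt lies between the T7 promoter and T7 terminator, and this is where a coding sequence fused downstream of the GAL4 DNA-binding domain would be expected. The record does not state the cloning method, the exact boundaries of the insert or what protein the locus encodes. In yeast, the resulting fusion serves as bait: interaction with a prey protein fused to an activation domain reconstitutes a transcriptional activator and switches on reporter genes. The T7 promoter additionally allows in vitro transcription and translation of the insert. The associated publication concerns host-target binding by a conserved effector of the blast fungus, which suggests this plasmid was used to test a rice protein for effector binding.
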