Addgene plasmid #168443: pTL382
Purpose: pGBKT7 yeast two-hybrid plasmid
Depositing lab: Sophien Kamoun. Depositing organization: Sainsbury Laboratory, Norwich. Publication: A single amino acid polymorphism in a conserved effector of the multihost blast fungus pathogen expands host-target binding spectrum. Bentham AR, Petit-Houdenot Y, Win J, Chuma I, Terauchi R, Banfield MJ, Kamoun S, Langner T. PLoS Pathog. 2021 Nov 10;17(11):e1009957. doi: 10.1371/journal.ppat.1009957. eCollection 2021 Nov. PubMed 34758051.
Backbone
  Vector backbone: pGBKT7
  Vector type: Yeast Expression
Growth in bacteria
  Bacterial resistance: Kanamycin, 50 μg/mL
  Growth temperature: 37°C
  Growth strain: DH5alpha
  Copy number: High Copy
Gene/Insert
  Gene/Insert name: LOC_ Os01g61070
  Species: Oryza sativa
  Cloning method: Unknown
Terms and licenses: Academic/Nonprofit Terms; Industry Terms: Not Available to Industry
How to cite: pTL382 was a gift from Sophien Kamoun (Addgene plasmid # 168443 ; http://n2t.net/addgene:168443 ; RRID:Addgene_168443)
