>Addgene plasmid #168443 | pTL382 | depositor partial sequence | sequence record 326543 | insert
GAATTCATGGCCGTGGTGGAACTGAAAGTGGGTATGCACTGCGATCGCTGCATCAAGGCCATTAAAAAAG
CCATTAAGACCATTGACGATATGGAGAGCTACCAGCTGGAAACTGAGATCAACAAAGTGACCGTGACCGG
TAACGTGACCCCGGATGAAGTGGTGAAAGCCCTGCAGAAGATCGGCAAAACCGCCACCAATTGGGGTGAA
GATGGATCC
